Addgene plasmid #126915: pCfB8381
Purpose: Plasmid containing integration cassette at XI-3 integration site in Saccharomyces cerevisiae for overexpression of XdCrtI and tHMG1
Depositing lab: Irina Borodina. Depositing organization: Danmarks Tekniske Universitet. Publication: A teaching protocol demonstrating the use of EasyClone and CRISPR/Cas9 for metabolic engineering of Saccharomyces cerevisiae and Yarrowia lipolytica. Milne N, Tramontin LRR, Borodina I. FEMS Yeast Res. 2019 Sep 26. pii: foz062. doi: 10.1093/femsyr/foz062. PubMed 31556952.
Backbone
  Vector backbone: pCfB2904
  Vector type: Yeast Expression
Growth in bacteria
  Bacterial resistance: Ampicillin, 100 μg/mL
  Growth temperature: 37°C
  Growth strain: DH5alpha
  Copy number: High Copy
Gene/Insert
  Gene/Insert name: XdCrtI and tHMG1
  Species: S. cerevisiae (budding yeast); Xanthophyllomyces dendrorhous
  Cloning method: Unknown
Terms and licenses: Academic/Nonprofit Terms; Industry Terms: Not Available to Industry
How to cite: pCfB8381 was a gift from Irina Borodina (Addgene plasmid # 126915 ; http://n2t.net/addgene:126915 ; RRID:Addgene_126915)
