[The description below was written by a language model from this plasmid's Addgene catalogue record and pLannotate feature annotations shown in this document.]
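Description:
pCfB8381 is a yeast integrative expression plasmid built on the pCfB2904 backbone. It carries a cassette intended for chromosomal insertion at the XI-3 site of Saccharomyces cerevisiae. In E. coli it is maintained as a high-copy plasmid through a ColE1/pUC-type origin and selected with ampicillin via the AmpR β-lactamase gene. The feature table shows no yeast replication origin and no annotated yeast selection marker. This fits a marker-free cassette delivered by homologous recombination, and the associated publication describes combining EasyClone vectors with CRISPR/Cas9. The homology arms for XI-3 are not annotated explicitly and presumably lie in the unannotated stretches on either side of the expression units. The short ASH1, lacZα, KanR, rRNA and rrnB terminator fragments look like backbone or flanking remnants rather than functional parts. Two minimal FRT matches in opposite orientation are annotated on either side of the cassette, but the record does not give them any role.

The payload is a divergent two-gene arrangement around back-to-back constitutive yeast promoters. The TDH3 (GAP) promoter drives, on the reverse strand, a phytoene desaturase ending at the ADH1 terminator. The annotation tool matched this coding sequence to the Neurospora crassa homologue al-1, but the catalogue identifies it as CrtI from Xanthophyllomyces dendrorhous. The TEF1 promoter drives a fragment of S. cerevisiae HMG1 followed by the CYC1 terminator, which corresponds to tHMG1, the truncated HMG-CoA reductase. Overexpressing truncated HMG1 is a common way to raise mevalonate pathway flux towards isoprenoid precursors, while CrtI desaturates phytoene towards lycopene. The construct therefore serves as one module for engineering carotenoid production in yeast, and it was deposited with a teaching protocol for metabolic engineering.
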