Features (pLannotate 1.2.2; 19 found; start..end, strand, type, name):
     39..79      +  terminator     rrnB T1 terminator (fragment): transcription terminator T1 from the E. coli rrnB gene
    123..156     +  protein_bind   FRT (minimal): supports FLP-mediated excision but not integration (Turan and Bode, 2011) FLP recombinase from the Saccharomyces cerevisiae 2μ plasmid
    810..975     -  terminator     ADH1 terminator: S. cerevisiae ADH1; transcription terminator for the S. cerevisiae alcohol dehydrogenase 1 (ADH1) gene
   1209..2732    -  CDS            al-1 (fragment): CRTI_NEUCR - Experimental evidence at protein level: Swiss-Prot protein existence level 1. Phytoene desaturase involved in the carotenoid biosynthesis pathway. Converts phytoene into 3,4-didehydrolycopene via the intermediary of phytofluene, zeta-carotene, neurosporene and lycopene, by introducing up to five double bonds into phytoene. From Neurospora crassa (strain ATCC 24698 / 74-OR23-1A / CBS 708.71 / DSM 1257 / FGSC 987).
   2772..3438    -  promoter       GAP promoter: S. cerevisiae TDH3; promoter for glyceraldehyde-3-phosphate dehydrogenase
   3481..3887    +  promoter       TEF1 promoter: S. cerevisiae TEF1; promoter for EF-1α
   3906..5495    +  CDS            HMG1 (fragment): HMDH1_YEAST - Experimental evidence at protein level: Swiss-Prot protein existence level 1. One of 2 isozymes that catalyze the conversion of HMG-CoA to mevalonate. It is the rate-limiting enzyme of the sterol biosynthesis pathway. Involved in ergosterol biosynthesis. From Saccharomyces cerevisiae (strain ATCC 204508 / S288c) (Baker's yeast).
   5508..5697    +  terminator     CYC1 terminator: S. cerevisiae CYC1; transcription terminator for CYC1
   5714..5732    -  promoter       T7 promoter: promoter for bacteriophage T7 RNA polymerase
   5740..5791    +  CDS            lacZα (fragment): LacZα fragment of β-galactosidase; lacZ fragment
   6297..6356    +  CDS            ASH1 (fragment): ASH1_YEAST - Experimental evidence at protein level: Swiss-Prot protein existence level 1. Component of the RPD3C(L) histone deacetylase complex (HDAC). Responsible for the deacetylation of lysine residues on the N-terminal part of the core histones (H2A, H2B, H3 and H4). Histone deacetylation gives a tag for epigenetic repression and plays an important role in transcriptional regulation, cell cycle progression and developmental events. ASH1 is necessary to repress HO in daughter cells to block mating-type switching through its binding to HO promoter 5'-YTGAT-3' sites. Also involved in pseudoh
   6398..6431    -  protein_bind   FRT (minimal): supports FLP-mediated excision but not integration (Turan and Bode, 2011) FLP recombinase from the Saccharomyces cerevisiae 2μ plasmid
   6901..6920    +  CDS            lacZα (fragment): LacZα fragment of β-galactosidase; lacZ fragment
   6945..6962    -  terminator     rrnB T2 terminator (fragment): transcription terminator T2 from the E. coli rrnB gene
   7187..7775    -  rep_origin     ori: high-copy-number ColE1/pMB1/pBR322/pUC origin of replication
   7897..8757    -  CDS            AmpR: β-lactamase; bla; confers resistance to ampicillin, carbenicillin, and related antibiotics
   8760..8856    -  promoter       AmpR promoter (fragment): bla
   8886..8910    -  CDS            KanR (fragment): aminoglycoside phosphotransferase; aph(3')-Ia; confers resistance to kanamycin
   8939..35      +  ncRNA          5S rRNA (across the origin): Accession: RF00001 - 5S ribosomal RNA
>Addgene plasmid #126915 | pCfB8381 | addgene full sequence | sequence record 248513 | Addgene NGS Result
GGGGACTCCCCATGCGAGAGTAGGGAACTGCCAGGCATCAAATAAAACGAAAGGCTCAGTCGAAAGACTG
GGCCTTTCGCCCGGGCTAATTATGGGGTGTCGCCCTTATTCGACTCTATAGTGAAGTTCCTATTCTCTAG
AAAGTATAGGAACTTCTGAAGTGGGGATTTAAATGCGGCCGCGCTGAGGGTTTAATAGTTACTTGCTCTA
TGCGTTTGCGCATCCTCTTTTTACTTTTTTTTTTTCAGTAAAGCCTAAGCATAAATCGTTTTATACGTAC
GACACGTTCAACTTTTCTTGGTTAGTAGTGGCAATCTCTGCAATACATACAGGGAGTCATGGTCTATCAT
CTTGTCCAATCAAAGAAGCATCGGTTCAGATCGAGCAAACTGTAGGGAGAAAGGAAAGTAGAAATGCAGA
GTGTGCTATATGTCCAATCTCGGTTTTGTAGTTTGGATGTCATTAGAGATCTACCACCCAACCGGCTGCT
TTCATGTGGAACAGAAAAGAAATCGGGGCGCTTCCTCTTCTGTATTCCTTTAGTTAACGTTTTTATTCAG
CCATCTAACCATCATACCCCCATACGGTAACAAAACCTCTTCTAAGAAAAGAAGTCTCTGCTCCTCCGCC
ATCTTATTTTTATTCGCTGCGCGCGTTTATTGTCGCATCGCTGGCCAGCAAAAAATTGGTTGCCTTTTTT
TACCTAAAAAAGACACATCTAACTGATTAGTTTTCCGTTTTAGGATATTGACGCCAAGCGTGCGTCTGAT
TATTAAGTCCTCAGCGAGCTCGCATGGAATGCGTGCGATGAGCGACCTCATGCTATACCTGAGAAAGCAA
CCTGACCTACAGGAAAGAGTTACTCAAGAATAAGAATTTTCGTTTTAAAACCTAAGAGTCACTTTAAAAT
TTGTATACACTTATTTTTTTTATAACTTATTTAATAATAAAAATCATAAATCATAAGAAATTCGCTTATT
TAGAAGTGTCAACAACGTATCTACACGTGCGATTCAGAAAGCAAGAACACCAACGGATCGAGCGATCACG
GCCCCAATCAACAACACCAAAAGGTATACCCATCTCTCCAAATCCATGAACTTCAGCTGGACCTGAGAAT
CGATACCCGTTCCATTTGATTTGAGAGGTTTTCCATATGGTACGGAGAGTGACATATTGGGATCTGGAGC
TGGGGATCGGTCAAAGGATTCGAGAACTTGGTTGGCAGTTAACTTGGCTCCAGCCAAGACGATGGGAACC
CCAGTTCCGGGATGAGTCGAAGCCCCGACAAAGAACAACTTGTCATACTTGGGATGTCTGGTGCTCGGCC
TGAAACCAAGAACTTGCATAAAGTTGTGAGCCAGTCCCAAGATGCTTCCGTCCTTGAGGTTAAATTCTTT
CTCCCAAGAGGGAGCATCGTGAACCTTCTCTGCCACAATCATTTTTTCAAAGTCGGGAAGTCCAAGCTTG
GCGGAAAGCGTTTGGATCACAAACTTCCTTGCCCGAGCAACAAGCTTGTTGTAATCTTGAGGGTTCGAAG
CGTCGATATGGCCACACGGCACAAGAATGACGATAGCATCTTTGCCTTCGGGAGCGGCAGAAGGATCGAT
TCGCGAGGGAACGTTCACGTAAAAGGAAGGATCGGCTGGGAGACCCAACTCCTCGAAGATTGTGTCGAAT
GATCCCTTGAAGTCCTCGGCCAAGAAGATATTGTGTCCGCCCAGACCGTCCACGATTCGGTCCATGCTCC
AGTAGAAGCTCAAACTACTGCAACTTCCCTTGAGCTTCTTTCCACCAACTAAGTCAGCCCACCAACTTCT
CTTGACTTCACCCAGTTGGCCAATCTTGTTTCTGGCATCGTCAGGAATCAAGTGCTCGGAGGCGTAAACG
AGGTCAGCATTGACAATCACAACATCGGCGTGATGTTCCTCGCCGGATTCAAGTCGAACACCAGTCGCTC
GGTCCTTGGCAGGAGAGAGAAGAACCTGGGAAACTGGAGCGTTGAAATTGAACTTGGCTGAGGGATTGTT
GCGCTTGACGATCTGAAGAAGAGTATTAGGAACCTGCCAAAAGCCTCCTCTCGGATACCAGATGCCCTCG
GTCAATTCGGTGTATTGGAGCAAGGAATATGTTCCGGGCGCACTGTATGGGCTTTGACCCATGTACATCA
CTGCAAACGAGAAGACTCTTCGTAATCTGTCGGTCTTGAAATATCGACAAACTCTTGTCCAGATAGACTC
GAAGGGGTGAAGAGCCAGGATTTGGCCAATGAACTGTAGCCGTAAGAATGCTGCGAAGCCAGGGAAGTTC
TTCTGCAGGACGTGAACGACAGCAAGCTCGTAATGTCTGTGGGCTTCTTGGATAAACGACAAGAACCGAT
CAAATCCATCTTTGCCTTCAAAACGCTCGACTTCCCGCTTGAGCAACGCCATGTCGGTTGAAAAAGTGAA
AGTCTCTTCATCGTGGAAGTGGCAAACATAGTTGGGTTCACACTTGATGAGATCGACCCAATCTTCCATC
TTCTCCCCCAAATCTTCGAATGTCTGCTTGAAGAGATCTGGCAAGAGCAGCAAACTGGGCCCCTGATCGA
ATCGATAACCATCTCGCTCGATTAAAGAGCATCGACCTCCGGAGTAGTCGTTCTTCTCGAACACCGTGAC
CTGGAAACCTTCTTTAGCAAGACGAGCGGCAGTGGCGATTCCACCGATACCACATCCCACGATGATAGCT
GTGGGTTTATCCTGATCTTGTTCTTTTCCCATACCTGCACTTTTGTTTGTTTATGTGTGTTTATTCGAAA
CTAAGTTCTTGGTGTTTTAAAACTAAAAAAAAGACTAACTATAAAAGTAGAATTTAAGAAGTTTAAGAAA
TAGATTTACAGAATTACAATCAATACCTACCGTCTTTATATACTTATTAGTCAAGTAGGGGAATAATTTC
AGGGAACTGGTTTCAACCTTTTTTTTCAGCTTTTTCCAAATCAGAGAGAGCAGAAGGTAATAGAAGGTGT
AAGAAAATGAGATAGATACATGCGCGGGTCAATTGCCTTGTGTCATCATTTACTCCAGGCAGGTTGCATC
ACTCCATTGAGGTTGTGCCCGTTTTTTGCCTGTTTGTGCCCCTGTTCTCTGTAGTTGCGCTAAGAGAATG
GACCTATGAACTGATGGTTGGTGAAGAAAACAATATTTTGGTGCTGGGATTCTTTTTTTTTCTGGATGCC
AGCTTAAAAAGCGGGCTCCATTATATTTAGTGGATGCCAGGAATAAACTGTTCACCCAGACACCTACGAT
GTTATATATTCTGTGTAACCCGCCCCCTATTTTGGGCATGTACGGGTTACAGCAGAATTAAAAGGCTAAT
TTTTTGACTAAATAAAGTTAGGAAAATCACTACTATTAATTATTTACGTATTCTTTGAAATGGCAGTATT
GATAATGATAAACTCGAACTGAAAAAGCGTGTTTTTTATAGCTACTGATGCACACACCATAGCTTCAAAA
TGTTTCTACTCCTTTTTTACTCTTCCAGATTTTCTCGGACTCCGCGCATCGCCGTACCACTTCAAAACAC
CCAAGCACAGCATACTAAATTTCCCCTCTTTCTTCCTCTAGGGTGTCGTTGATTACCCGTACTAAAGGTT
TGGAAAAGAAAAAAGAGACCGCCTCGTTTCTTTTTCTTCGTCGAAAAAGGCAATAAAAATTTTTATCACG
TTTCTTTTTCTTGAAAATTTTTTTTTTTGATTTTTTTCTCTTTCGATGACCTCCCATTGATATTTAAGTT
AATAAACGGTCTTCAATTTCTCAAGTTTCAGTTTCATTTTTCTTGTTCTATTACAACTTTTTTTACTTCT
TGCTCATTAGAAAGAAAGCATAGCAATCTAATCTAAGTTTTAATTACAAATCTGTCATAAAACAATGACT
GCAGACCAATTGGTGAAGACTGAAGTCACCAAGAAGTCTTTTACTGCTCCTGTACAAAAGGCTTCTACAC
CAGTTTTAACCAATAAAACAGTCATTTCTGGATCGAAAGTCAAAAGTTTATCATCTGCGCAATCGAGCTC
ATCAGGACCTTCATCATCTAGTGAGGAAGATGATTCCCGCGATATTGAAAGCTTGGATAAGAAAATACGT
CCTTTAGAAGAATTAGAAGCATTATTAAGTAGTGGAAATACAAAACAATTGAAGAACAAAGAGGTCGCTG
CCTTGGTTATTCACGGTAAGTTACCTTTGTACGCTTTGGAGAAAAAATTAGGTGATACTACGAGAGCGGT
TGCGGTACGTAGGAAGGCTCTTTCAATTTTGGCAGAAGCTCCTGTATTAGCATCTGATCGTTTACCATAT
AAAAATTATGACTACGACCGCGTATTTGGCGCTTGTTGTGAAAATGTTATAGGTTACATGCCTTTGCCCG
TTGGTGTTATAGGCCCCTTGGTTATCGATGGTACATCTTATCATATACCAATGGCAACTACAGAGGGTTG
TTTGGTAGCTTCTGCCATGCGTGGCTGTAAGGCAATCAATGCTGGCGGTGGTGCAACAACTGTTTTAACT
AAGGATGGTATGACAAGAGGCCCAGTAGTCCGTTTCCCAACTTTGAAAAGATCTGGTGCCTGTAAGATAT
GGTTAGACTCAGAAGAGGGACAAAACGCAATTAAAAAAGCTTTTAACTCTACATCAAGATTTGCACGTCT
GCAACATATTCAAACTTGTCTAGCAGGAGATTTACTCTTCATGAGATTTAGAACAACTACTGGTGACGCA
ATGGGTATGAATATGATTTCTAAGGGTGTCGAATACTCATTAAAGCAAATGGTAGAAGAGTATGGCTGGG
AAGATATGGAGGTTGTCTCCGTTTCTGGTAACTACTGTACCGACAAAAAACCAGCTGCCATCAACTGGAT
CGAAGGTCGTGGTAAGAGTGTCGTCGCAGAAGCTACTATTCCTGGTGATGTTGTCAGAAAAGTGTTAAAA
AGTGATGTTTCCGCATTGGTTGAGTTGAACATTGCTAAGAATTTGGTTGGATCTGCAATGGCTGGGTCTG
TTGGTGGATTTAACGCACATGCAGCTAATTTAGTGACAGCTGTTTTCTTGGCATTAGGACAAGATCCTGC
ACAAAATGTCGAAAGTTCCAACTGTATAACATTGATGAAAGAAGTGGACGGTGATTTGAGAATTTCCGTA
TCCATGCCATCCATCGAAGTAGGTACCATCGGTGGTGGTACTGTTCTAGAACCACAAGGTGCCATGTTGG
ACTTATTAGGTGTAAGAGGCCCACATGCTACCGCTCCTGGTACCAACGCACGTCAATTAGCAAGAATAGT
TGCCTGTGCCGTCTTGGCAGGTGAATTATCCTTATGTGCTGCCCTAGCAGCCGGCCATTTGGTTCAAAGT
CATATGACCCACAACAGGAAACCTGCTGAACCAACAAAACCTAACAATTTGGACGCCACTGATATAAATC
GTTTGAAAGATGGGTCCGTCACCTGCATTAAATCCTGAATCGCGTGTATCCGCTCTAACCGAAAAGGAAG
GAGTTAGACAACCTGAAGTCTAGGTCCCTATTTATTTTTTTATAGTTATGTTAGTATTAAGAACGTTATT
TATATTTCAAATTTTTCTTTTTTTTCTGTACAGACGCGTGTACGCATGTAACATTATACTGAAAACCTTG
CTTGAGAAGGTTTTGGGACGCTCGAAGATCGCGTCCAATTCGCCCTATAGTGAGTCGTATTACGCGCGCT
CACTGGCCGTCGTTTTACAACGTCGTGACTGGGAAAACCCTGGCGTTACCCCTGCAGGACTAGTGCTGAG
GCATTAATTTACGTGGATTGAGCCAGCAATACAGATCATTATTAAATTGTTTTGTACATGATGTTAGTAT
ATAATCGTAAAGCTTTTCTAATATGTATACCTTATACATGGAACTCCACAGAACTTGCAAACATACCAAA
AATCCCTTATTCTTGTTCACTCATTTTACATCAAAAAATAATATTTCAGTTATTAAGGAAAATAAAAAAA
TAGATTAGAGAAGCATTTTGAAGAAATAGTATATTCTTTTATTGAACCTAAGAGCGTGATATTTTTACTC
GAAATAAAATACGAAAAATCTATGCACTCATCTTTCCGACTACTATTGGCTCCTGCTCAAAAAAAGAGGG
AAAAAAAAGCTCCAAAATTCTATCTTTTCCTATCGCTCCTGTCCTATCCTTATTACGTTCATTACTATTT
TAATACTATCCATTCTTTTATTTTCAGTCTAAAAAAAACATTTCTCATAACGGGAAAAGCAAAAAAATGT
CAAGCTTATACATCAAAACACCACTGCATGCATTATCTGCTGGTCCGGATTCTCAATTAAGACCTCAGCG
CGGCCGCAAATTTAAATAAAATGAAGTGAAGTTCCTATACTTTCTAGAGAATAGGAACTTCTATAGTGAG
TCGAATAAGGGCGACACAAAATTTATTCTAAATGCATAATAAATACTGATAACATCTTATAGTTTGTATT
ATATTTTGTATTATCGTTGACATGTATAATTTTGATATCAAAAACTGATTTTCCCTTTATTATTTTCGAG
ATTTATTTTCTTAATTCTCTTTAACAAACTAGAAATATTGTATATACAAAAAATCATAAATAATAGATGA
ATAGTTTAATTATAGGTGTTCATCAATCGAAAAAGCAACGTATCTTATTTAAAGTGCGTTGCTTTTTTCT
CATTTATAAGGTTAAATAATTCTCATATATCAAGCAAAGTGACAGGCGCCCTTAAATATTCTGACAAATG
CTCTTTCCCTAAACTCCCCCCATAAAAAAACCCGCCGAAGCGGGTTTTTACGTTATTTGCGGATTAACGA
TTACTCGTTATCAGAACCGCCCAGGGGGCCCGAGCTTAAGACTGGCCGTCGTTTTACAACACAGAAAGAG
TTTGTAGAAACGCAAAAAGGCCATCCGTCAGGGGCCTTCTGCTTAGTTTGATGCCTGGCAGTTCCCTACT
CTCGCCTTCCGCTTCCTCGCTCACTGACTCGCTGCGCTCGGTCGTTCGGCTGCGGCGAGCGGTATCAGCT
CACTCAAAGGCGGTAATACGGTTATCCACAGAATCAGGGGATAACGCAGGAAAGAACATGTGAGCAAAAG
GCCAGCAAAAGGCCAGGAACCGTAAAAAGGCCGCGTTGCTGGCGTTTTTCCATAGGCTCCGCCCCCCTGA
CGAGCATCACAAAAATCGACGCTCAAGTCAGAGGTGGCGAAACCCGACAGGACTATAAAGATACCAGGCG
TTTCCCCCTGGAAGCTCCCTCGTGCGCTCTCCTGTTCCGACCCTGCCGCTTACCGGATACCTGTCCGCCT
TTCTCCCTTCGGGAAGCGTGGCGCTTTCTCATAGCTCACGCTGTAGGTATCTCAGTTCGGTGTAGGTCGT
TCGCTCCAAGCTGGGCTGTGTGCACGAACCCCCCGTTCAGCCCGACCGCTGCGCCTTATCCGGTAACTAT
CGTCTTGAGTCCAACCCGGTAAGACACGACTTATCGCCACTGGCAGCAGCCACTGGTAACAGGATTAGCA
GAGCGAGGTATGTAGGCGGTGCTACAGAGTTCTTGAAGTGGTGGGCTAACTACGGCTACACTAGAAGAAC
AGTATTTGGTATCTGCGCTCTGCTGAAGCCAGTTACCTTCGGAAAAAGAGTTGGTAGCTCTTGATCCGGC
AAACAAACCACCGCTGGTAGCGGTGGTTTTTTTGTTTGCAAGCAGCAGATTACGCGCAGAAAAAAAGGAT
CTCAAGAAGATCCTTTGATCTTTTCTACGGGGTCTGACGCTCAGTGGAACGACGCGCGCGTAACTCACGT
TAAGGGATTTTGGTCATGAGCTTGCGCCGTCCCGTCAAGTCAGCGTAATGCTCTGCTTACCAATGCTTAA
TCAGTGAGGCACCTATCTCAGCGATCTGTCTATTTCGTTCATCCATAGTTGCCTGACTCCCCGTCGTGTA
GATAACTACGATACGGGAGGGCTTACCATCTGGCCCCAGCGCTGCGATGATACCGCGAGAACCACGCTCA
CCGGCTCCGGATTTATCAGCAATAAACCAGCCAGCCGGAAGGGCCGAGCGCAGAAGTGGTCCTGCAACTT
TATCCGCCTCCATCCAGTCTATTAATTGTTGCCGGGAAGCTAGAGTAAGTAGTTCGCCAGTTAATAGTTT
GCGCAACGTTGTTGCCATCGCTACAGGCATCGTGGTGTCACGCTCGTCGTTTGGTATGGCTTCATTCAGC
TCCGGTTCCCAACGATCAAGGCGAGTTACATGATCCCCCATGTTGTGCAAAAAAGCGGTTAGCTCCTTCG
GTCCTCCGATCGTTGTCAGAAGTAAGTTGGCCGCAGTGTTATCACTCATGGTTATGGCAGCACTGCATAA
TTCTCTTACTGTCATGCCATCCGTAAGATGCTTTTCTGTGACTGGTGAGTACTCAACCAAGTCATTCTGA
GAATAGTGTATGCGGCGACCGAGTTGCTCTTGCCCGGCGTCAATACGGGATAATACCGCGCCACATAGCA
GAACTTTAAAAGTGCTCATCATTGGAAAACGTTCTTCGGGGCGAAAACTCTCAAGGATCTTACCGCTGTT
GAGATCCAGTTCGATGTAACCCACTCGTGCACCCAACTGATCTTCAGCATCTTTTACTTTCACCAGCGTT
TCTGGGTGAGCAAAAACAGGAAGGCAAAATGCCGCAAAAAAGGGAATAAGGGCGACACGGAAATGTTGAA
TACTCATATTCTTCCTTTTTCAATATTATTGAAGCATTTATCAGGGTTATTGTCTCATGAGCGGATACAT
ATTTGAATGTATTTAGAAAAATAAACAAATAGGGGTCAGTGTTACAACCAATTAACCAATTCTGAACATT
ATCGCGAGCCCATTTATACCTGAATATGGCTCATAACACCCCTTGTTTGCCTGGCGGCAGTAGCGCGGTG
GTCCCACCTGACCCCATGCCGAACTCAGAAGTGAAACGCCGTAGCGCCGATGGTAGTGT
